>Addgene plasmid #119562 | pC0.034 | addgene full sequence | sequence record 250442 | Addgene NGS Result
TTCAGACTGGCTAATGCACCCAGTAAGGCAGCGGTATCATCAACAGGCTTACCCGTCTTACTGTCCCTAG
TGCTTGGATTCTCACCAATAAAAAACGCCCGGCGGCAACCGAGCGTTCTGAACAAATCCAGATGGAGTTC
TGAGGTCATTACTGGATCTATCAACAGGAGTCCAAGCGAGCTCGTAAACTTGGTCTGACAGCTCTAGCTC
CGGCAAAAAAACGGGCAAGGTGTCACCACCCTGCCCTTTTTCTTTAAAACCGAAAAGATTACTTCGCGTT
TGCCACCTGACGTCTAAGAAAAGGAATATTCAGCAATTTGCCCGTGCCGAAGAAAGGCCCACCCGTGAAG
GTGAGCCGGTCTCAGGAGTTGACAGCTAGCTCAGTCCTAGGTATTGTGCTAGCTATTGTGAGCGGATAAC
AATTTCACACATACTAGAGAAAGAGGAGAAATACTAAATGTGAGACCAGTCAAAAGCCTCCGACCGGAGG
CTTTTGACTAAAACTTCCCTTGGGGTTATCATTGGGGCTCACTCAAAGGCGGTAATCAGATAAAAAAAAT
CCTTAGCTTTCGCTAAGGATGATTTCTGCTAGTATTATTAGAAAAACTCATCGAGCATCAAATGAAACTG
CAATTTATTCATATCAGGATTATCAATACCATATTTTTGAAAAAGCCGTTTCTGTAATGAAGGAGAAAAC
TCACCGAGGCAGTTCCAAAGAATGGCAAGGTCCTGGTAACGGTCTGCGATTCCGACCCGTCCAACATCAA
TACAACCTATTAATTTCCCCTCGTCAAAAATAAGGTTATCAAGTGAGAAATCACCATGAGTGACGACTGA
ATCCGGTGAGAATGGCAAGAGCTTGTGCATTTCTTTCCAGACTTGTTCAACAGGCCAGCCATTACGCTCG
TCATCAAAATCACTCGCATCAACCAAACCGTTATTCATGCGTGATTGCGCCTGAGCAAGACGAAATACAC
GATCGCTGTTAAAAGGACAATTACAAACAGGAATCGAATGTAACCGGCGCAGGAACACGGCCAGCGCATC
AACAATATTTTCACCTGAATCAGGATATTCTTCTAATACCTGGAAGGCTGTTTTCCCAGGAATCGCGGTG
GTGAGTAACCACGCATCATCAGGAGTACGGATAAAATGCTTGATGGTCGGGAGAGGCATAAACTCCGTCA
GCCAGTTGAGACGGACCATCTCATCTGTAACATCATTGGCAACGCTACCTTTGCCATGTTTCAGAAACAA
CTCTGGCGCATCGGGCTTCCCATACAAGCGATAGATTGTCGCACCTGATTGCCCGACATTATCGCGAGCC
CATTTATACCCATATAAATCAGCGTCCATGTTGGAGTTTAAGCGCGGACGGGAGCAAGACGTTTCCCGTT
GAATATGGCTCATAACACCCCTTGTATTACTGTTTATGTAAGCAGACAGTTTTATTGTTCATGATGATAT
ATTTTTATCTTGTGCAATGTAACATCAGAGATTTTGAGACACAACGTGGCTTTGTTGAATAAATCGAACT
TTTGCTGAGTTGAAGGATCAGCTCTAGTAGTTACATTGTCGATCTGTTCATGGTGAACAGCTTTGAATGC
ACCAAAAACTCGTAAAAGCTCTGATGTATCTATCTTTTTTACACCGTTTTCATCTGTGCATATGGACAGT
TTTCCCTTTGATATGTAACGGTGAACAGTTGTTCTACTTTTGTTTGTTAGTCTTGATGCTTCACTGATAG
ATACAAGAGCCATAAGAACCTCAGATCCTTCCGTATTTAGCCAGTATGTTCTCTAGTGTGGTTCGTTGTT
TTTGCGTGAGCCATGAGAACGAACCATTGAGATCATACTTACTTTGCATGTCACTCAAAAATTTTGCCTC
AAAACTGGTGAGCTGAATTTTTGCAGTTAAAGCATCGTGTAGTGTTTTTCTTAGTCCGTTATGTAGGTAG
GAATCTGATGTAATGGTTGTTGGTATTTTGTCACCATTCATTTTTATCTGGTTGTTCTCAAGTTCGGTTA
CGAGATCCATTTGTCTATCTAGTTCAACTTGGAAAATCAACGTATCAGTCGGGCGGCCTCGCTTATCAAC
CACCAATTTCATATTGCTGTAAGTGTTTAAATCTTTACTTATTGGTTTCAAAACCCATTGGTTAAGCCTT
TTAAACTCATGGTAGTTATTTTCAAGCATTAACATGAACTTAAATTCATCAAGGCTAATCTCTATATTTG
CCTTGTGAGTTTTCTTTTGTGTTAGTTCTTTTAATAACCACTCATAAATCCTCATAGAGTATTTGTTTTC
AAAAGACTTAACATGTTCCAGATTATATTTTATGAATTTTTTTAACTGGAAAAGATAAGGCAATATCTCT
TCACTAAAAACTAATTCTAATTTTTCGCTTGAGAACTTGGCATAGTTTGTCCACTGGAAAATCTCAAAGC
CTTTAACCAAAGGATTCCTGATTTCCACAGTTCTCGTCATCAGCTCTCTGGTTGCTTTAGCTAATACACC
ATAAGCATTTTCCCTACTGATGTTCATCATCTGAGCGTATTGGTTATAAGTGAACGATACCGTCCGTTCT
TTCCTTGTAGGGTTTTCAATCGTGGGGTTGAGTAGTGCCACACAGCATAAAATTAGCTTGGTTTCATGCT
CCGTTAAGTCATAGCGACTAATCGCTAGTTCATTTGCTTTGAAAACAACTAATTCAGACATACATCTCAA
TTGGTCTAGGTGATTTTAATCACTATACCAATTGAGATGGGCTAGTCAATGATAATTACATGTCCTTTTC
CTTTGAGTTGTGGGTATCTGTAAATTCTGCTAGACCTTTGCTGGAAAACTTGTAAATTCTGCTAGACCCT
CTGTAAATTCCGCTAGACCTTTGTGTGTTTTTTTTGTTTATATTCAAGTGGTTATAATTTATAGAATAAA
GAAAGAATAAAAAAAGATAAAAAGAATAGATCCCAGCCCTGTGTATAACTCACTACTTTAGTCAGTTCCG
CAGTATTACAAAAGGATGTCGCAAACGCTGTTTGCTCCTCTACAAAACAGACCTTAAAACCCTAAAGGCT
TAAGTAGCACCCTCGCAAGCTCGGGCAAATCGCTGAATATTCCTTTTGTCTCCGACCATCAGGCACCTGA
GTCGCTGTCTTTTTCGTGACATTCAGTTCGCTGCGCTCACGGCTCTGGCAGTGAATGGGGGTAAATGGCA
CTACAGGCGCCTTTTATGGATTCATGCAAGGAAACTACCCATAATACAAGAAAAGCCCGTCACGGGCTTC
TCAGGGCGTTTTATGGCGGGTCTGCTATGTGGTGCTATCTGACTTTTTGCTGTTCAGCAGTTCCTGCCCT
CTGATTTTCCAGTCTGACCACTTCGGATTATCCCGTGACAGGTCA
Features (pLannotate 1.2.2; 10 found; start..end, strand, type, name):
     78..172     -  terminator     lambda t0 terminator: transcription terminator from phage lambda
    209..268     +  terminator     his operon terminator: This putative transcriptin terminator from the E. coli his operon has a 2-bp deletion introduced during synthesis. Its efficiency has not been determined.
    328..357     -  terminator     T3Te terminator: phage T3 early transcription terminator
    369..394     +  promoter       J23119(SpeI) promoter (fragment): bacterial promoter (Registry of Standard Biological Parts BBa J23119) modified to end with an SpeI site
    406..422     +  protein_bind   lac operator: The lac repressor binds to the lac operator to inhibit transcription in E. coli. This inhibition can be relieved by adding lactose or isopropyl-β-D-thiogalactopyranoside (IPTG). lac repressor encoded by lacI
    468..499     +  terminator     tonB terminator: bidirectional E. coli tonB-P14 transcription terminator
    546..586     -  terminator     bacterial terminator (fragment): putative bacterial transcription terminator
    598..1413    -  CDS            KanR: aminoglycoside phosphotransferase confers resistance to kanamycin in bacteria or G418 (Geneticin®) in eukaryotes
   1771..2721    -  CDS            Rep101: RepA protein needed for replication with the pSC101 origin; rep101
   2769..2991    -  rep_origin     pSC101 ori: low-copy replication origin that requires the Rep101 protein
