[The description below was written by a language model from this plasmid's Addgene catalogue record and pLannotate feature annotations shown in this document.]
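Description:
pC0.034 is a Level 0 promoter part from the CyanoGate modular cloning suite, which extends the plant MoClo Golden Gate syntax to the engineering of cyanobacteria. It is built on the pSB4K5 backbone, a synthetic-biology vector propagated in E. coli at low copy number through the pSC101 origin of replication and its cognate Rep101 (RepA) initiator protein, both of which appear in the feature table. Selection is by kanamycin, conferred by the KanR aminoglycoside phosphotransferase gene. The sequenced record is about 3.4 kb, consistent with the stated backbone plus a very short insert.

The payload is an 88 bp synthetic insert named J23104MH, catalogued as a promoter. The name suggests a derivative of the Anderson-series constitutive bacterial promoter J23104, and the annotation software accordingly matches a fragment of the region to the related J23119 consensus promoter. A lac operator is annotated immediately downstream of this fragment, which would in principle allow LacI binding. However, the record does not state whether the part is intended to be repressible, nor what the "MH" suffix denotes. The part was inserted using BpiI sites that were destroyed during cloning, as is usual for Type IIS assembly into a Level 0 acceptor. The cloning region is flanked by several transcription terminators (lambda t0, his operon, T3Te, tonB and a putative bacterial terminator fragment), which insulate the part from read-through from the backbone and vice versa.

As a Level 0 module, the plasmid is a storage and donor vector rather than an expression construct. The promoter is meant to be released and combined with other standard parts in hierarchical Golden Gate assemblies to build transcription units for expression in cyanobacteria.
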