Addgene plasmid #119562: pC0.034
Purpose: Level 0 part. Promoter
Depositing lab: Alistair McCormick. Depositing organization: University of Edinburgh. Publication: CyanoGate: A Modular Cloning Suite for Engineering Cyanobacteria Based on the Plant MoClo Syntax. Vasudevan R, Gale GAR, Schiavon AA, Puzorjov A, Malin J, Gillespie MD, Vavitsas K, Zulkower V, Wang B, Howe CJ, Lea-Smith DJ, McCormick AJ. Plant Physiol. 2019 May;180(1):39-55. doi: 10.1104/pp.18.01401. Epub 2019 Feb 28. PubMed 30819783.
Backbone
  Vector backbone: pSB4K5
  Backbone size w/o insert (bp): 3313
  Vector type: Synthetic Biology
Growth in bacteria
  Bacterial resistance: Kanamycin, 50 μg/mL
  Growth temperature: 37°C
  Growth strain: DH5alpha
  Copy number: Low Copy
Gene/Insert
  Gene/Insert name: J23104MH
  Species: Synthetic
  Insert size (bp): 88
  Cloning method: Restriction Enzyme; 5′ cloning site BpiI (destroyed during cloning); 3′ cloning site BpiI (destroyed during cloning)
  Sequencing primers: 5′ aagattacttcgcgtttgccac; 3′ attttttttatctgattaccgcctttgagt
Terms and licenses: Academic/Nonprofit Terms; Industry Terms: Not Available to Industry
Depositor comments: Please visit https://www.biorxiv.org/content/10.1101/426700v1 for bioRxiv preprint.
How to cite: pC0.034 was a gift from Alistair McCormick (Addgene plasmid # 119562 ; http://n2t.net/addgene:119562 ; RRID:Addgene_119562)
